>Addgene plasmid #164051 | pcDNA-NBid-PhoCl2c-CBid | addgene full sequence | sequence record 322538 | Addgene NGS Result
GACGGATCGGGAGATCTCCCGATCCCCTATGGTGCACTCTCAGTACAATCTGCTCTGATGCCGCATAGTT
AAGCCAGTATCTGCTCCCTGCTTGTGTGTTGGAGGTCGCTGAGTAGTGCGCGAGCAAAATTTAAGCTACA
ACAAGGCAAGGCTTGACCGACAATTGCATGAAGAATCTGCTTAGGGTTAGGCGTTTTGCGCTGCTTCGCG
ATGTACGGGCCAGATATACGCGTTGACATTGATTATTGACTAGTTATTAATAGTAATCAATTACGGGGTC
ATTAGTTCATAGCCCATATATGGAGTTCCGCGTTACATAACTTACGGTAAATGGCCCGCCTGGCTGACCG
CCCAACGACCCCCGCCCATTGACGTCAATAATGACGTATGTTCCCATAGTAACGCCAATAGGGACTTTCC
ATTGACGTCAATGGGTGGAGTATTTACGGTAAACTGCCCACTTGGCAGTACATCAAGTGTATCATATGCC
AAGTACGCCCCCTATTGACGTCAATGACGGTAAATGGCCCGCCTGGCATTATGCCCAGTACATGACCTTA
TGGGACTTTCCTACTTGGCAGTACATCTACGTATTAGTCATCGCTATTACCATGGTGATGCGGTTTTGGC
AGTACATCAATGGGCGTGGATAGCGGTTTGACTCACGGGGATTTCCAAGTCTCCACCCCATTGACGTCAA
TGGGAGTTTGTTTTGGCACCAAAATCAACGGGACTTTCCAAAATGTCGTAACAACTCCGCCCCATTGACG
CAAATGGGCGGTAGGCGTGTACGGTGGGAGGTCTATATAAGCAGAGCTCTCTGGCTAACTAGAGAACCCA
CTGCTTACTGGCTTATCGAAATTAATACGACTCACTATAGGGAGACCCAAGCTGGCTAGCGCCACCATGG
ATTGTGAGGTCAATAACGGTTCATCTCTCCGAGACGAATGCATAACGAACTTGCTCGTTTTCGGCTTTCT
GCAATCCTGCAGCGATAATTCTTTCAGAAGAGAACTTGACGCTCTTGGACATGAACTCCCAGTACTCGCT
CCACAGTGGGAAGGCTACGATGAGGGATCCGTGATCCCTGACTACTTCAAGCAGAGCTTCCCCGAGGGCT
ACAGCTGGGAGCGCAGCATGACCTACGAGGACGGCGGCATCTGCATCGCCACCAACGACATCACAATGGA
GGGGGACAGCTTCATCAACAAGATCCACTTCCAGGGCACGAACTTCCCCCCCAACGGCCCCGTGATGCAG
AAGAGGACCGTGGGCTGGGAGGCCAGCACCGAGAAGATGTACGAGCGCGACGGCGTGCTGAAGGGCGACG
TGAAGATGAAGCTGCTGCTGAAGGGCGGCGGCCACTATCGCGGCGACTACCGCACCACCTACAAGGTCAA
GCAGAAGCCCGTAAAGCTGCCCGACTGCCACTTCGTGGACCACCGCATCGAGATCCTGAGCCACGACAAG
GACTACAACAAGGTGAAGCTGTACGAGCACGCCGTGGCCAAGACTTCCACCGACAGCATGGACGAGCTGT
ACAAGGGTGGCAGCGGTGGCATGGTGAGCAAGGGCGAGGAGACCATTACAAGCGTGATCAAGCCTGACAT
GAAGAACAAGCTGCGCATGGAGGGCAACGTGAACGGCCACGCCTTCGTGATCGAGGGCGAGGGCAGCGGC
AAGCCCTTCGAGGGCATCCAGACGATTGATTTGGAGGTGAAGGAGGGCGCCCCGCTGCCCTTCGCCTACG
ACATCCTGACCACCGCCTTCCACTACGGCAACCGCGTGTTCACCAAGTACCCACGGGGTACCCTTCAAAC
CGATGGAAACCGATCATCTCATTCAAGGTTGGGGCGAATTGAAGCAGATAGTGAGAGTCAGGAGGACATA
ATACGCAATATAGCTCGACACCTTGCACAGGTCGGTGATAGCATGGACCGCTCTATCCCCCCAGGTTTGG
TTAACGGATTGGCCCTGCAACTGCGAAACACTTCAAGGAGTGAAGAAGATAGAAATCGAGACCTGGCGAC
CGCGCTTGAACAGCTTCTTCAAGCCTATCCCAGAGATATGGAGAAGGAAAAAACAATGCTCGTGCTCGCA
CTGCTGCTGGCAAAGAAAGTAGCCTCTAACACACCATCCCTCTTGAGAGACGTCTTCCATACCACGGTAA
ATTTCATAAACCAGAACCTTAGGACGTATGTGCGGAGTCTTGCTCGCAATGGTATGACTGAGTTTCTTCA
ACCCGTGCCCCTCAATGCGTGGTTGCTCAGGTTGAACAAGTAACTCGAGTCTAGAGGGCCCGTTTAAACC
CGCTGATCAGCCTCGACTGTGCCTTCTAGTTGCCAGCCATCTGTTGTTTGCCCCTCCCCCGTGCCTTCCT
TGACCCTGGAAGGTGCCACTCCCACTGTCCTTTCCTAATAAAATGAGGAAATTGCATCGCATTGTCTGAG
TAGGTGTCATTCTATTCTGGGGGGTGGGGTGGGGCAGGACAGCAAGGGGGAGGATTGGGAAGACAATAGC
AGGCATGCTGGGGATGCGGTGGGCTCTATGGCTTCTGAGGCGGAAAGAACCAGCTGGGGCTCTAGGGGGT
ATCCCC
[124 nt withheld, positions 2597-2720]
C
[91 nt withheld, positions 2722-2812]
A
[49 nt withheld, positions 2814-2862]
CCTTTGACGTTGGAGTCCACGTTCTTT
[37 nt withheld, positions 2890-2926]
ACCCTATCTCGGTCTATTCTTTTGATTTATAAGGGATTTTGCCGATTTCGGCCTATTGGTTAAAAAATGA
GCTGATTTAACAAAAATTTAACGCGAATTAATTCTGTGGAATGTGTGTCAGTTAGGGTGTGGAAAGTCCC
CAGGCTCCCCAGCAGGCAGAAGTATGCAAAGCATGCATCTCAATTAGTCAGCAACCAGGTGTGGAAAGTC
CCCAGGCTCCCCAGCAGGCAGAAGTATGCAAAGCATGCATCTCAATTAGTCAGCAACCATAGTCCCGCCC
CTAACTCCGCCCATCCCGCCCCTAACTCCGCCCAGTTCCGCCCATTCTCCGCCCCATGGCTGACTAATTT
TTTTTATTTATGCAGAGGCCGAGGCCGCCTCTGCCTCTGAGCTATTCCAGAAGTAGTGAGGAGGCTTTTT
TGGAGGCCTAGGCTTTTGCAAAAAGCTCCCGGGAGCTTGTATATCCATTTTCGGATCTGATCAAGAGACA
GGATGAGGATCGTTTCGCATGATTGAACAAGATGGATTGCACGCAGGTTCTCCGGCCGCTTGGGTGGAGA
GGCTATTCGGCTATGACTGGGCACAACAGACAATCGGCTGCTCTGATGCCGCCGTGTTCCGGCTGTCAGC
GCAGGGGCGCCCGGTTCTTTTTGTCAAGACCGACCTGTCCGGTGCCCTGAATGAACTGCAGGACGAGGCA
GCGCGGCTATCGTGGCTGGCCACGACGGGCGTTCCTTGCGCAGCTGTGCTCGACGTTGTCACTGAAGCGG
GAAGGGACTGGCTGCTATTGGGCGAAGTGCCGGGGCAGGATCTCCTGTCATCTCACCTTGCTCCTGCCGA
GAAAGTATCCATCATGGCTGATGCAATGCGGCGGCTGCATACGCTTGATCCGGCTACCTGCCCATTCGAC
CACCAAGCGAAACATCGCATCGAGCGAGCACGTACTCGGATGGAAGCCGGTCTTGTCGATCAGGATGATC
TGGACGAAGAGCATCAGGGGCTCGCGCCAGCCGAACTGTTCGCCAGGCTCAAGGCGCGCATGCCCGACGG
CGAGGATCTCGTCGTGACCCATGGCGATGCCTGCTTGCCGAATATCATGGTGGAAAATGGCCGCTTTTCT
GGATTCATCGACTGTGGCCGGCTGGGTGTGGCGGACCGCTATCAGGACATAGCGTTGGCTACCCGTGATA
TTGCTGAAGAGCTTGGCGGCGAATGGGCTGACCGCTTCCTCGTGCTTTACGGTATCGCCGCTCCCGATTC
GCAGCGCATCGCCTTCTATCGCCTTCTTGACGAGTTCTTCTGAGCGGGACTCTGGGGTTCGAAATGACCG
ACCAAGCGACGCCCAACCTGCCATCACGAGATTTCGATTCCACCGCCGCCTTCTATGAAAGGTTGGGCTT
CGGAATCGTTTTCCGGGACGCCGGCTGGATGATCCTCCAGCGCGGGGATCTCATGCTGGAGTTCTTCGCC
CACCCCAACTTGTTTATTGCAGCTTATAATGGTTACAAATAAAGCAATAGCATCACAAATTTCACAAATA
AAGCATTTTTTTCACTGCATTCTAGTTGTGGTTTGTCCAAACTCATCAATGTATCTTATCATGTCTGTAT
ACCGTCGACCTCTAGCTAGAGCTTGGCGTAATCATGGTCATAGCTGTTTCCTGTGTGAAATTGTTATCCG
CTCACAATTCCACACAACATACGAGCCGGAAGCATAAAGTGTAAAGCCTGGGGTGCCTAATGAGTGAGCT
AACTCACATTAATTGCGTTGCGCTCACTGCCCGCTTTCCAGTCGGGAAACCTGTCGTGCCAGCTGCATTA
ATGAATCGGCCAACGCGCGGGGAGAGGCGGTTTGCGTATTGGGCGCTCTTCCGCTTCCTCGCTCACTGAC
TCGCTGCGCTCGGTCGTTCGGCTGCGGCGAGCGGTATCAGCTCACTCAAAGGCGGTAATACGGTTATCCA
CAGAATCAGGGGATAACGCAGGAAAGAACATGTGAGCAAAAGGCCAGCAAAAGGCCAGGAACCGTAAAAA
GGCCGCGTTGCTGGCGTTTTTCCATAGGCTCCGCCCCCCTGACGAGCATCACAAAAATCGACGCTCAAGT
CAGAGGTGGCGAAACCCGACAGGACTATAAAGATACCAGGCGTTTCCCCCTGGAAGCTCCCTCGTGCGCT
CTCCTGTTCCGACCCTGCCGCTTACCGGATACCTGTCCGCCTTTCTCCCTTCGGGAAGCGTGGCGCTTTC
TCATAGCTCACGCTGTAGGTATCTCAGTTCGGTGTAGGTCGTTCGCTCCAAGCTGGGCTGTGTGCACGAA
CCCCCCGTTCAGCCCGACCGCTGCGCCTTATCCGGTAACTATCGTCTTGAGTCCAACCCGGTAAGACACG
ACTTATCGCCACTGGCAGCAGCCACTGGTAACAGGATTAGCAGAGCGAGGTATGTAGGCGGTGCTACAGA
GTTCTTGAAGTGGTGGCCTAACTACGGCTACACTAGAAGAACAGTATTTGGTATCTGCGCTCTGCTGAAG
CCAGTTACCTTCGGAAAAAGAGTTGGTAGCTCTTGATCCGGCAAACAAACCACCGCTGGTAGCGGTGGTT
TTTTTGTTTGCAAGCAGCAGATTACGCGCAGAAAAAAAGGATCTCAAGAAGATCCTTTGATCTTTTCTAC
GGGGTCTGACGCTCAGTGGAACGAAAACTCACGTTAAGGGATTTTGGTCATGAGATTATCAAAAAGGATC
TTCACCTAGATCCTTTTAAATTAAAAATGAAGTTTTAAATCAATCTAAAGTATATATGAGTAAACTTGGT
CTGACAGTTACCAATGCTTAATCAGTGAGGCACCTATCTCAGCGATCTGTCTATTTCGTTCATCCATAGT
TGCCTGACTCCCCGTCGTGTAGATAACTACGATACGGGAGGGCTTACCATCTGGCCCCAGTGCTGCAATG
ATACCGCGAGACCCACGCTCACCGGCTCCAGATTTATCAGCAATAAACCAGCCAGCCGGAAGGGCCGAGC
GCAGAAGTGGTCCTGCAACTTTATCCGCCTCCATCCAGTCTATTAATTGTTGCCGGGAAGCTAGAGTAAG
TAGTTCGCCAGTTAATAGTTTGCGCAACGTTGTTGCCATTGCTACAGGCATCGTGGTGTCACGCTCGTCG
TTTGGTATGGCTTCATTCAGCTCCGGTTCCCAACGATCAAGGCGAGTTACATGATCCCCCATGTTGTGCA
AAAAAGCGGTTAGCTCCTTCGGTCCTCCGATCGTTGTCAGAAGTAAGTTGGCCGCAGTGTTATCACTCAT
GGTTATGGCAGCACTGCATAATTCTCTTACTGTCATGCCATCCGTAAGATGCTTTTCTGTGACTGGTGAG
TACTCAACCAAGTCATTCTGAGAATAGTGTATGCGGCGACCGAGTTGCTCTTGCCCGGCGTCAATACGGG
ATAATACCGCGCCACATAGCAGAACTTTAAAAGTGCTCATCATTGGAAAACGTTCTTCGGGGCGAAAACT
CTCAAGGATCTTACCGCTGTTGAGATCCAGTTCGATGTAACCCACTCGTGCACCCAACTGATCTTCAGCA
TCTTTTACTTTCACCAGCGTTTCTGGGTGAGCAAAAACAGGAAGGCAAAATGCCGCAAAAAAGGGAATAA
GGGCGACACGGAAATGTTGAATACTCATACTCTTCCTTTTTCAATATTATTGAAGCATTTATCAGGGTTA
TTGTCTCATGAGCGGATACATATTTGAATGTATTTAGAAAAATAAACAAATAGGGGTTCCGCGCACATTT
CCCCGAAAAGTGCCACCTGACGTC
Features (pLannotate 1.2.2; 22 found; start..end, strand, type, name):
     28..80      -  misc_feature   bom (fragment): basis of mobility region from pBR322
    235..614     +  enhancer       CMV enhancer: human cytomegalovirus immediate early enhancer
    615..818     +  promoter       CMV promoter: human cytomegalovirus (CMV) immediate early promoter
    814..847     +  LTR            5' LTR (truncated) (fragment): truncated 5' long terminal repeat (LTR) from HIV-1
    863..881     +  promoter       T7 promoter: promoter for bacteriophage T7 RNA polymerase
    907..1062    +  CDS            Bid (fragment): BID_MOUSE - Experimental evidence at protein level: Swiss-Prot protein existence level 1. Induces caspases and apoptosis. Counters the protective effect of Bcl-2. The major proteolytic product p15 BID allows the release of cytochrome c. From Mus musculus (Mouse).
   1081..1806    +  CDS            PhoCl: photocleavable protein that separates into two fragments upon exposure to violet light (Zhang et al., 2017)
   1813..2226    +  CDS            Bid (fragment): BID_MOUSE - Experimental evidence at protein level: Swiss-Prot protein existence level 1. Induces caspases and apoptosis. Counters the protective effect of Bcl-2. The major proteolytic product p15 BID allows the release of cytochrome c. From Mus musculus (Mouse).
   2327..2551    +  polyA_signal   bGH poly(A) signal: bovine growth hormone polyadenylation signal
   2555..2576    +  promoter       SV40 promoter (fragment): SV40 enhancer and early promoter
   2597..3025    +  rep_origin     f1 ori (sequence partly withheld): f1 bacteriophage origin of replication; arrow indicates direction of (+) strand synthesis
   3039..3368    +  promoter       SV40 promoter: SV40 enhancer and early promoter
   3435..4226    +  CDS            neo: KKA2_KLEPN - Also known as kan, nptII. Experimental evidence at protein level: Swiss-Prot protein existence level 1. Resistance to kanamycin, neomycin, paromomycin, ribostamycin, butirosin and gentamicin B. From Klebsiella pneumoniae.
   4250..4408    +  CDS            ble (fragment): BLE_KLEPN - Experimental evidence at protein level: Swiss-Prot protein existence level 1. Binding protein with a strong affinity to the bleomycin family of antibiotics. Binds to CL990; an antimitotic-antibiotic compound. From Klebsiella pneumoniae.
   4403..4524    +  polyA_signal   SV40 poly(A) signal: SV40 polyadenylation signal
   4597..4613    -  protein_bind   lac operator: The lac repressor binds to the lac operator to inhibit transcription in E. coli. This inhibition can be relieved by adding lactose or isopropyl-β-D-thiogalactopyranoside (IPTG). lac repressor encoded by lacI
   4621..4651    -  promoter       lac promoter: promoter for the E. coli lac operon
   4666..4687    -  protein_bind   CAP binding site: CAP binding activates transcription in the presence of cAMP. E. coli catabolite activator protein
   4700..4792    -  CDS            lacI (fragment): lac repressor; lacI; The lac repressor binds to the lac operator to inhibit transcription in E. coli. This inhibition can be relieved by adding lactose or isopropyl-β-D-thiogalactopyranoside (IPTG).
   4975..5563    -  rep_origin     ori: high-copy-number ColE1/pMB1/pBR322/pUC origin of replication
   5734..6594    -  CDS            AmpR: β-lactamase; bla; confers resistance to ampicillin, carbenicillin, and related antibiotics
   6595..6699    -  promoter       AmpR promoter: bla
