[The description below was written by a language model from this plasmid's Addgene catalogue record and pLannotate feature annotations shown in this document.]
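Description:
pcDNA-NBid-PhoCl2c-CBid is a mammalian expression plasmid built on the pcDNA3.1+ backbone, designed for light-controlled induction of apoptosis. It is propagated in E. coli as a high-copy plasmid through a ColE1/pUC-type origin with ampicillin selection from the β-lactamase gene. An SV40 promoter-driven neomycin phosphotransferase cassette with an SV40 polyadenylation signal allows G418 selection of transfected mammalian cells. The backbone also carries an f1 origin, and a T7 promoter lies just upstream of the insert. Short annotated fragments such as bom, an HIV-1 LTR piece, ble and lac-region elements appear to be backbone remnants or partial matches rather than functional parts. The catalogue gives a total size of 6,709 bp, slightly less than the 6,730 nt sequenced record.

The insert of about 1.36 kb was cloned between NheI and XhoI sites and is preceded by a Kozak sequence. It is transcribed from the CMV immediate early enhancer/promoter and terminated by the bovine growth hormone polyadenylation signal. It encodes a single synthetic fusion in which the photocleavable protein PhoCl2c, an improved PhoCl variant, sits between an N-terminal and a larger C-terminal fragment of the pro-apoptotic protein Bid, which the feature table matches to mouse Bid. PhoCl-type proteins break into two pieces when exposed to violet light. Illumination is therefore expected to separate the two Bid portions, mimicking the natural proteolytic activation of Bid that yields a fragment promoting cytochrome c release and caspase activation. The construct is used for optogenetic manipulation of cell death in transfected mammalian cells.
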