Addgene plasmid #164051: pcDNA-NBid-PhoCl2c-CBid
Purpose: Optogenetic manipulation of cell apoptosis using PhoCl2c
Depositing lab: Robert Campbell. Depositing organization: University of Alberta. Publication: Photocleavable proteins that undergo fast and efficient dissociation. Lu X, Wen Y, Zhang S, Zhang W, Chen Y, Shen Y, Lemieux MJ, Campbell RE. Chem Sci. 2021 May 31;12(28):9658-9672. doi: 10.1039/d1sc01059j. eCollection 2021 Jul 21. PubMed 34349937.
Backbone
  Vector backbone: pcDNA3.1+
  Backbone size w/o insert (bp): 5350
  Total vector size (bp): 6709
  Vector type: Mammalian Expression
  Selectable markers: Neomycin (select with G418)
Growth in bacteria
  Bacterial resistance: Ampicillin, 100 μg/mL
  Growth temperature: 37°C
  Growth strain: DH5alpha
  Copy number: High Copy
Gene/Insert
  Gene/Insert name: NBid-PhoCl2c-CBid
  Species: Synthetic
  Insert size (bp): 1359
  Promoter: CMV promotor
  Tag / fusion protein: kozak sequence (N terminal on insert)
  Cloning method: Restriction Enzyme; 5′ cloning site NheI (not destroyed); 3′ cloning site XhoI (not destroyed)
  Sequencing primers: 5′ CG CAAATGGGCG GTAGGCGTG; 3′ CCTCGACTG TGCCTTCTA
Terms and licenses: Academic/Nonprofit Terms; Industry Terms: Not Available to Industry
Depositor comments: Please visit https://www.biorxiv.org/content/10.1101/2020.12.10.419556v1 for bioRxiv preprint.
How to cite: pcDNA-NBid-PhoCl2c-CBid was a gift from Robert Campbell (Addgene plasmid # 164051 ; http://n2t.net/addgene:164051 ; RRID:Addgene_164051)
